>Addgene plasmid #122800 | pAC10080_pLX-Puro(1-137)-NpuDnaE(N)-IRES-TagBFP2 | depositor full sequence | sequence record 234305 | pAC10080_pLX-Puro(1-137)-NpuDnaE(N)-IRES-TagBFP2 sequence 9363 bps
CCCGGGGTTATTAATAGTAATCAATTACGGGGTCATTAGTTCATAGCCCATATATGGAGTTCCGCGTTAC
ATAACTTACGGTAAATGGCCCGCCTGGCTGACCGCCCAACGACCCCCGCCCATTGACGTCAATAATGACG
TATGTTCCCATAGTAACGCCAATAGGGACTTTCCATTGACGTCAATGGGTGGAGTATTTACGGTAAACTG
CCCACTTGGCAGTACATCAAGTGTATCATATGCCAAGTACGCCCCCTATTGACGTCAATGACGGTAAATG
GCCCGCCTGGCATTATGCCCAGTACATGACCTTATGGGACTTTCCTACTTGGCAGTACATCTACGTATTA
GTCATCGCTATTACCATGGTGATGCGGTTTTGGCAGTACATCAATGGGCGTGGATAGCGGTTTGACTCAC
GGGGATTTCCAAGTCTCCACCCCATTGACGTCAATGGGAGTTTGTTTTGGCACCAAAATCAACGGGACTT
TCCAAAATGTCGTAACAACTCCGCCCCATTGACGCAAATGGGCGGTAGGCGTGTACGGTGGGAGGTCTAT
ATAAGCAGAGCTCTCTGGCTAACTGTCGGGATCAACAAGTTTGTACAAAAAAGCAGGCTCCGAATTCACC
GGTGCCACCATGACCGAGTACAAGCCCACGGTGCGCCTCGCCACCCGCGACGACGTCCCCAGGGCCGTAC
GCACCCTCGCCGCCGCGTTCGCCGACTACCCCGCCACGCGCCACACCGTCGATCCGGACCGCCACATCGA
GCGGGTCACCGAGCTGCAAGAACTCTTCCTCACGCGCGTCGGGCTCGACATCGGCAAGGTGTGGGTCGCG
GACGACGGCGCCGCGGTGGCGGTCTGGACCACGCCGGAGAGCGTCGAAGCGGGGGCGGTGTTCGCCGAGA
TCGGCCCGCGCATGGCCGAGTTGAGCGGTTCCCGGCTGGCCGCGCAGCAACAGATGGAAGGCCTCCTGGC
GCCGCACCGGCCCAAGGAGCCCGCGTGGTTCCTGGCCACCGTCGGCGTCTCGCCCGACCACCAGGGCAAG
TGCCTTTCATACGAGACCGAGATCCTGACTGTCGAGTACGGATTGCTTCCTATCGGCAAAATCGTGGAGA
AGAGGATTGAATGTACCGTCTATTCAGTCGATAATAATGGGAACATCTACACACAGCCCGTGGCTCAATG
GCACGACAGAGGAGAGCAGGAAGTTTTTGAATACTGTCTCGAGGACGGATCCCTCATCCGCGCTACTAAA
GATCATAAGTTTATGACCGTGGACGGCCAGATGCTGCCAATTGACGAAATTTTTGAACGAGAGCTGGATC
TGATGAGAGTCGACAACCTTCCAAACTGATTAATTAAGAATTCGACCCAGCTTTCTTGTACAAAGTGGTT
GGTAAGCCTATCCCTAACCCTCTCCTCGGTCTCGATTCTACGTAGTAATGAGCTAGCAGTCTCGAGGTTA
ACGAATTCCGCCCCCCCCCTAACGTTACTGGCCGAAGCCGCTTGGAATAAGGCCGGTGTGCGCTTGTCTA
TATGTTATTTTCCACCATATTGCCGTCTTTTGGCAATGTGAGGGCCCGGAAACCTGGCCCTGTCTTCTTG
ACGAGCATTCCTAGGGGTCTTTCCCCTCTCGCCAAAGGAATGCAAGGTCTGTTGAATGTCGTGAAGGAAG
CAGTTCCTCTGGAAGCTTCTTGAAGACAAACAACGTCTGTAGCGACCCTTTGCAGGCAGCGGAACCCCCC
ACCTGGCGACAGGTGCCCCTGCGGCCAAAAGCCACGTGTATAAGATACACCTGCAAAGGCGGCACAACCC
CAGTGCCACGTTGTGAGTTGGATAGTTGTGGAAAGAGTCAAATGGCTCTCCTCAAGCGTATTCAACAAGG
GGCTGAAGGATGCCCAGAAGGTACCCCATTGTATGGGATCTGATCTGGGGCCTCGGTGCACATGCTTTAC
ATGTGTTTAGTCGAGGTTAAAAAAACGTCTAGGCCCCCCGAACCACGGGGACGTGGTTTTCCTTTGAAAA
ACACGATAATACCATGGCCATGAGCGAGCTGATTAAGGAGAACATGCACATGAAGCTGTACATGGAGGGC
ACCGTGGACAACCATCACTTCAAGTGCACATCCGAGGGCGAAGGCAAGCCCTACGAGGGCACCCAGACCA
TGAGAATCAAGGTGGTCGAGGGCGGCCCTCTCCCCTTCGCCTTCGACATCCTGGCTACTAGCTTCCTCTA
CGGCAGCAAGACCTTCATCAACCACACCCAGGGCATCCCCGACTTCTTCAAGCAGTCCTTCCCTGAGGGC
TTCACATGGGAGAGAGTCACCACATACGAAGACGGGGGCGTGCTGACCGCTACCCAGGACACCAGCCTCC
AGGACGGCTGCCTCATCTACAACGTCAAGATCAGAGGGGTGAACTTCACATCCAACGGCCCTGTGATGCA
GAAGAAAACACTCGGCTGGGAGGCCTTCACCGAGACGCTGTACCCCGCTGACGGCGGCCTGGAAGGCAGA
AACGACATGGCCCTGAAGCTCGTGGGCGGGAGCCATCTGATCGCAAACATCAAGACCACATATAGATCCA
AGAAACCCGCTAAGAACCTCAAGATGCCTGGCGTCTACTATGTGGACTACAGACTGGAAAGAATCAAGGA
GGCCAACAACGAGACCTACGTCGAGCAGCACGAGGTGGCAGTGGCCAGATACTGCGACCTCCCTAGCAAA
CTGGGGCACAAGCTTAATTAACACCGGTGGCGCGTTAAGTCGACAATCAACCTCTGGATTACAAAATTTG
TGAAAGATTGACTGGTATTCTTAACTATGTTGCTCCTTTTACGCTATGTGGATACGCTGCTTTAATGCCT
TTGTATCATGCTATTGCTTCCCGTATGGCTTTCATTTTCTCCTCCTTGTATAAATCCTGGTTGCTGTCTC
TTTATGAGGAGTTGTGGCCCGTTGTCAGGCAACGTGGCGTGGTGTGCACTGTGTTTGCTGACGCAACCCC
CACTGGTTGGGGCATTGCCACCACCTGTCAGCTCCTTTCCGGGACTTTCGCTTTCCCCCTCCCTATTGCC
ACGGCGGAACTCATCGCCGCCTGCCTTGCCCGCTGCTGGACAGGGGCTCGGCTGTTGGGCACTGACAATT
CCGTGGTGTTGTCGGGGAAATCATCGTCCTTTCCTTGGCTGCTCGCCTGTGTTGCCACCTGGATTCTGCG
CGGGACGTCCTTCTGCTACGTCCCTTCGGCCCTCAATCCAGCGGACCTTCCTTCCCGCGGCCTGCTGCCG
GCTCTGCGGCCTCTTCCGCGTCTTCGCCTTCGCCCTCAGACGAGTCGGATCTCCCTTTGGGCCGCCTCCC
CGCGTCGACTTTAAGACCAATGACTTACAAGGCAGCTGTAGATCTTAGCCACTTTTTAAAAGAAAAGGGG
GGACTGGAAGGGCTAATTCACTCCCAACGAAGACAAGATCTGCTTTTTGCTTGTACTGGGTCTCTCTGGT
TAGACCAGATCTGAGCCTGGGAGCTCTCTGGCTAACTAGGGAACCCACTGCTTAAGCCTCAATAAAGCTT
GCCTTGAGTGCTTCAAGTAGTGTGTGCCCGTCTGTTGTGTGACTCTGGTAACTAGAGATCCCTCAGACCC
TTTTAGTCAGTGTGGAAAATCTCTAGCAGTACGTATAGTAGTTCATGTCATCTTATTATTCAGTATTTAT
AACTTGCAAAGAAATGAATATCAGAGAGTGAGAGGAACTTGTTTATTGCAGCTTATAATGGTTACAAATA
AAGCAATAGCATCACAAATTTCACAAATAAAGCATTTTTTTCACTGCATTCTAGTTGTGGTTTGTCCAAA
CTCATCAATGTATCTTATCATGTCTGGCTCTAGCTATCCCGCCCCTAACTCCGCCCATCCCGCCCCTAAC
TCCGCCCAGTTCCGCCCATTCTCCGCCCCATGGCTGACTAATTTTTTTTATTTATGCAGAGGCCGAGGCC
GCCTCGGCCTCTGAGCTATTCCAGAAGTAGTGAGGAGGCTTTTTTGGAGGCCTAGGGACGTACCCAATTC
GCCCTATAGTGAGTCGTATTACGCGCGCTCACTGGCCGTCGTTTTACAACGTCGTGACTGGGAAAACCCT
GGCGTTACCCAACTTAATCGCCTTGCAGCACATCCCCCTTTCGCCAGCTGGCGTAATAGCGAAGAGGCCC
GCACCGATCGCCCTTCCCAACAGTTGCGCAGCCTGAATGGCGAATGGG
[124 nt withheld, positions 4249-4372]
C
[91 nt withheld, positions 4374-4464]
A
[49 nt withheld, positions 4466-4514]
CCTTTGACGTTGGAGTCCACGTTCTTT
[37 nt withheld, positions 4542-4578]
ACCCTATCTCGGTCTATTCTTTTGATTTATAAGGGATTTTGCCGATTTCGGCCTATTGGTTAAAAAATGA
GCTGATTTAACAAAAATTTAACGCGAATTTTAACAAAATATTAACGCTTACAATTTAGGTGGCACTTTTC
GGGGAAATGTGCGCGGAACCCCTATTTGTTTATTTTTCTAAATACATTCAAATATGTATCCGCTCATGAG
ACAATAACCCTGATAAATGCTTCAATAATATTGAAAAAGGAAGAGTATGAGTATTCAACATTTCCGTGTC
GCCCTTATTCCCTTTTTTGCGGCATTTTGCCTTCCTGTTTTTGCTCACCCAGAAACGCTGGTGAAAGTAA
AAGATGCTGAAGATCAGTTGGGTGCACGAGTGGGTTACATCGAACTGGATCTCAACAGCGGTAAGATCCT
TGAGAGTTTTCGCCCCGAAGAACGTTTTCCAATGATGAGCACTTTTAAAGTTCTGCTATGTGGCGCGGTA
TTATCCCGTATTGACGCCGGGCAAGAGCAACTCGGTCGCCGCATACACTATTCTCAGAATGACTTGGTTG
AGTACTCACCAGTCACAGAAAAGCATCTTACGGATGGCATGACAGTAAGAGAATTATGCAGTGCTGCCAT
AACCATGAGTGATAACACTGCGGCCAACTTACTTCTGACAACGATCGGAGGACCGAAGGAGCTAACCGCT
TTTTTGCACAACATGGGGGATCATGTAACTCGCCTTGATCGTTGGGAACCGGAGCTGAATGAAGCCATAC
CAAACGACGAGCGTGACACCACGATGCCTGTAGCAATGGCAACAACGTTGCGCAAACTATTAACTGGCGA
ACTACTTACTCTAGCTTCCCGGCAACAATTAATAGACTGGATGGAGGCGGATAAAGTTGCAGGACCACTT
CTGCGCTCGGCCCTTCCGGCTGGCTGGTTTATTGCTGATAAATCTGGAGCCGGTGAGCGTGGGTCTCGCG
GTATCATTGCAGCACTGGGGCCAGATGGTAAGCCCTCCCGTATCGTAGTTATCTACACGACGGGGAGTCA
GGCAACTATGGATGAACGAAATAGACAGATCGCTGAGATAGGTGCCTCACTGATTAAGCATTGGTAACTG
TCAGACCAAGTTTACTCATATATACTTTAGATTGATTTAAAACTTCATTTTTAATTTAAAAGGATCTAGG
TGAAGATCCTTTTTGATAATCTCATGACCAAAATCCCTTAACGTGAGTTTTCGTTCCACTGAGCGTCAGA
CCCCGTAGAAAAGATCAAAGGATCTTCTTGAGATCCTTTTTTTCTGCGCGTAATCTGCTGCTTGCAAACA
AAAAAACCACCGCTACCAGCGGTGGTTTGTTTGCCGGATCAAGAGCTACCAACTCTTTTTCCGAAGGTAA
CTGGCTTCAGCAGAGCGCAGATACCAAATACTGTTCTTCTAGTGTAGCCGTAGTTAGGCCACCACTTCAA
GAACTCTGTAGCACCGCCTACATACCTCGCTCTGCTAATCCTGTTACCAGTGGCTGCTGCCAGTGGCGAT
AAGTCGTGTCTTACCGGGTTGGACTCAAGACGATAGTTACCGGATAAGGCGCAGCGGTCGGGCTGAACGG
GGGGTTCGTGCACACAGCCCAGCTTGGAGCGAACGACCTACACCGAACTGAGATACCTACAGCGTGAGCT
ATGAGAAAGCGCCACGCTTCCCGAAGGGAGAAAGGCGGACAGGTATCCGGTAAGCGGCAGGGTCGGAACA
GGAGAGCGCACGAGGGAGCTTCCAGGGGGAAACGCCTGGTATCTTTATAGTCCTGTCGGGTTTCGCCACC
TCTGACTTGAGCGTCGATTTTTGTGATGCTCGTCAGGGGGGCGGAGCCTATGGAAAAACGCCAGCAACGC
GGCCTTTTTACGGTTCCTGGCCTTTTGCTGGCCTTTTGCTCACATGTTCTTTCCTGCGTTATCCCCTGAT
TCTGTGGATAACCGTATTACCGCCTTTGAGTGAGCTGATACCGCTCGCCGCAGCCGAACGACCGAGCGCA
GCGAGTCAGTGAGCGAGGAAGCGGAAGAGCGCCCAATACGCAAACCGCCTCTCCCCGCGCGTTGGCCGAT
TCATTAATGCAGCTGGCACGACAGGTTTCCCGACTGGAAAGCGGGCAGTGAGCGCAACGCAATTAATGTG
AGTTAGCTCACTCATTAGGCACCCCAGGCTTTACACTTTATGCTTCCGGCTCGTATGTTGTGTGGAATTG
TGAGCGGATAACAATTTCACACAGGAAACAGCTATGACCATGATTACGCCAAGCGCGCAATTAACCCTCA
CTAAAGGGAACAAAAGCTGGAGCTGCAAGCTTAATGTAGTCTTATGCAATACTCTTGTAGTCTTGCAACA
TGGTAACGATGAGTTAGCAACATGCCTTACAAGGAGAGAAAAAGCACCGTGCATGCCGATTGGTGGAAGT
AAGGTGGTACGATCGTGCCTTATTAGGAAGGCAACAGACGGGTCTGACATGGATTGGACGAACCACTGAA
TTGCCGCATTGCAGAGATATTGTATTTAAGTGCCTAGCTCGATACATAAACGGGTCTCTCTGGTTAGACC
AGATCTGAGCCTGGGAGCTCTCTGGCTAACTAGGGAACCCACTGCTTAAGCCTCAATAAAGCTTGCCTTG
AGTGCTTCAAGTAGTGTGTGCCCGTCTGTTGTGTGACTCTGGTAACTAGAGATCCCTCAGACCCTTTTAG
TCAGTGTGGAAAATCTCTAGCAGTGGCGCCCGAACAGGGACTTGAAAGCGAAAGGGAAACCAGAGGAGCT
CTCTCGACGCAGGACTCGGCTTGCTGAAGCGCGCACGGCAAGAGGCGAGGGGCGGCGACTGGTGAGTACG
CCAAAAATTTTGACTAGCGGAGGCTAGAAGGAGAGAGATGGGTGCGAGAGCGTCAGTATTAAGCGGGGGA
GAATTAGATCGCGATGGGAAAAAATTCGGTTAAGGCCAGGGGGAAAGAAAAAATATAAATTAAAACATAT
AGTATGGGCAAGCAGGGAGCTAGAACGATTCGCAGTTAATCCTGGCCTGTTAGAAACATCAGAAGGCTGT
AGACAAATACTGGGACAGCTACAACCATCCCTTCAGACAGGATCAGAAGAACTTAGATCATTATATAATA
CAGTAGCAACCCTCTATTGTGTGCATCAAAGGATAGAGATAAAAGACACCAAGGAAGCTTTAGACAAGAT
AGAGGAAGAGCAAAACAAAAGTAAGACCACCGCACAGCAAGCGGCCGCTGATCTTCAGACCTGGAGGAGG
AGATATGAGGGACAATTGGAGAAGTGAATTATATAAATATAAAGTAGTAAAAATTGAACCATTAGGAGTA
GCACCCACCAAGGCAAAGAGAAGAGTGGTGCAGAGAGAAAAAAGAGCAGTGGGAATAGGAGCTTTGTTCC
TTGGGTTCTTGGGAGCAGCAGGAAGCACTATGGGCGCAGCGTCAATGACGCTGACGGTACAGGCCAGACA
ATTATTGTCTGGTATAGTGCAGCAGCAGAACAATTTGCTGAGGGCTATTGAGGCGCAACAGCATCTGTTG
CAACTCACAGTCTGGGGCATCAAGCAGCTCCAGGCAAGAATCCTGGCTGTGGAAAGATACCTAAAGGATC
AACAGCTCCTGGGGATTTGGGGTTGCTCTGGAAAACTCATTTGCACCACTGCTGTGCCTTGGAATGCTAG
TTGGAGTAATAAATCTCTGGAACAGATTTGGAATCACACGACCTGGATGGAGTGGGACAGAGAAATTAAC
AATTACACAAGCTTAATACACTCCTTAATTGAAGAATCGCAAAACCAGCAAGAAAAGAATGAACAAGAAT
TATTGGAATTAGATAAATGGGCAAGTTTGTGGAATTGGTTTAACATAACAAATTGGCTGTGGTATATAAA
ATTATTCATAATGATAGTAGGAGGCTTGGTAGGTTTAAGAATAGTTTTTGCTGTACTTTCTATAGTGAAT
AGAGTTAGGCAGGGATATTCACCATTATCGTTTCAGACCCACCTCCCAACCCCGAGGGGACCCTTGCGCC
TTTTCCAAGGCAGCCCTGGGTTTGCGCAGGGACGCGGCTGCTCTGGGCGTGGTTCCGGGAAACGCAGCGG
CGCCGACCCTGGGTCTCGCACATTCTTCACGTCCGTTCGCAGCGTCACCCGGATCTTCGCCGCTACCCTT
GTGGGCCCCCCGGCGACGCTTCCTGCTCCGCCCCTAAGTCGGGAAGGTTCCTTGCGGTTCGCGGCGTGCC
GGACGTGACAAACGGAAGCCGCACGTCTCACTAGTACCCTCGCAGACGGACAGCGCCAGGGAGCAATGGC
AGCGCGCCGACCGCGATGGGCTGTGGCCAATAGCGGCTGCTCAGCAGGGCGCGCCGAGAGCAGCGGCCGG
GAAGGGGCGGTGCGGGAGGCGGGGTGTGGGGCGGTAGTGTGGGCCCTGTTCCTGCCCGCGCGGTGTTCCG
CATTCTGCAAGCCTCCGGAGCGCACGTCGGCAGTCGGCTCCCTCGTTGACCGAATCACCGACCTCTCTCC
CCAGGGGGTACCCAGCTGTCTAGAGAATTCTAGATCTTGAGACAAATGGCAGTATTCATCCACAATTTTA
AAAGAAAAGGGGGGATTGGGGGGTACAGTGCAGGGGAAAGAATAGTAGACATAATAGCAACAGACATACA
AACTAAAGAATTACAAAAACAAATTACAAAAATTCAAAATTTTCGGGTTTATTACAGGGACAGCAGAGAT
CCACTTTGGCGCCGGCTCGAGGGGG
Features (pLannotate 1.2.2; 33 found; start..end, strand, type, name):
     65..368     +  enhancer       CMV enhancer: human cytomegalovirus immediate early enhancer
    369..572     +  promoter       CMV promoter: human cytomegalovirus (CMV) immediate early promoter
    595..619     +  protein_bind   attB1: mutant version of attB; recombination site for the Gateway® BP reaction BP Clonase™
    640..1050    +  CDS            PuroR (fragment): puromycin N-acetyltransferase; pac from Streptomyces; confers resistance to puromycin
   1051..1350    +  CDS            dnaE-N (fragment): DPO3A_SYNY3 - Experimental evidence at protein level: Swiss-Prot protein existence level 1. DNA polymerase III is a complex, multichain enzyme responsible for most of the replicative synthesis in bacteria. This DNA polymerase also exhibits 3' to 5' exonuclease activity. The alpha chain is the DNA polymerase (By similarity). From Synechocystis sp. (strain PCC 6803 / Kazusa).
   1375..1399    -  protein_bind   attB2: mutant version of attB; recombination site for the Gateway® BP reaction BP Clonase™
   1401..1442    +  CDS            V5 tag: epitope tag from simian virus 5
   1481..2050    +  misc_feature   IRES2: internal ribosome entry site (IRES) of the encephalomyocarditis virus (EMCV)
   2050..2751    +  CDS            TagBFP: monomeric blue fluorescent protein mammalian codon-optimized
   2775..3363    +  misc_feature   WPRE: woodchuck hepatitis virus posttranscriptional regulatory element
   3414..3433    +  misc_feature   cPPT/CTS (fragment): central polypurine tract and central termination sequence of HIV-1
   3435..3668    +  LTR            3' LTR (ΔU3): self-inactivating 3' long terminal repeat (LTR) from HIV-1
   3746..3867    +  polyA_signal   SV40 poly(A) signal: SV40 polyadenylation signal
   3907..4042    +  rep_origin     SV40 ori: SV40 origin of replication
   4063..4081    -  promoter       T7 promoter: promoter for bacteriophage T7 RNA polymerase
   4089..4244    +  CDS            lacZα (fragment): LacZα fragment of β-galactosidase; lacZ fragment
   4249..4677    +  rep_origin     f1 ori (sequence partly withheld): f1 bacteriophage origin of replication; arrow indicates direction of (+) strand synthesis
   4730..4834    +  promoter       AmpR promoter: bla
   4835..5695    +  CDS            AmpR: β-lactamase; bla; confers resistance to ampicillin, carbenicillin, and related antibiotics
   5866..6454    +  rep_origin     ori: high-copy-number ColE1/pMB1/pBR322/pUC origin of replication
   6637..6729    +  CDS            lacI (fragment): lac repressor; lacI; The lac repressor binds to the lac operator to inhibit transcription in E. coli. This inhibition can be relieved by adding lactose or isopropyl-β-D-thiogalactopyranoside (IPTG).
   6742..6763    +  protein_bind   CAP binding site: CAP binding activates transcription in the presence of cAMP. E. coli catabolite activator protein
   6778..6808    +  promoter       lac promoter: promoter for the E. coli lac operon
   6816..6832    +  protein_bind   lac operator: The lac repressor binds to the lac operator to inhibit transcription in E. coli. This inhibition can be relieved by adding lactose or isopropyl-β-D-thiogalactopyranoside (IPTG). lac repressor encoded by lacI
   6877..6895    +  promoter       T3 promoter: promoter for bacteriophage T3 RNA polymerase
   6923..7149    +  promoter       RSV promoter: Rous sarcoma virus enhancer/promoter
   7150..7330    +  LTR            5' LTR (truncated): truncated 5' long terminal repeat (LTR) from HIV-1
   7377..7502    +  misc_feature   HIV-1 Ψ: packaging signal of human immunodeficiency virus type 1
   7486..7849    +  CDS            HIV-1 gag (fragment): gag protein from human immunodeficiency virus 1; gag
   7995..8228    +  misc_feature   RRE: The Rev response element (RRE) of HIV-1 allows for Rev-dependent mRNA export from the nucleus to the cytoplasm.
   8605..8631    +  CDS            Rev (fragment): human immunodeficiency virus 1 (HIV-1) Rev protein; rev; enhances nuclear export of unspliced and incompletely spliced viral mRNAs
   8632..9132    +  promoter       hPGK promoter: human phosphoglycerate kinase 1 promoter
   9194..9311    +  misc_feature   cPPT/CTS: central polypurine tract and central termination sequence of HIV-1
