[The description below was written by a language model from this plasmid's Addgene catalogue record and pLannotate feature annotations shown in this document.]
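Description:
pAC10080_pLX-Puro(1-137)-NpuDnaE(N)-IRES-TagBFP2 is a 9,363-nt lentiviral mammalian expression plasmid made by Gateway recombination into the pLX-DEST-IRES-TagBFP2 destination backbone. It is maintained in E. coli through a high-copy ColE1/pUC-type origin with ampicillin resistance (bla), and it also carries an f1 ori, an SV40 ori and leftover lac/T7/T3 cloning-vector elements. The viral portion has a third-generation, self-inactivating layout. An RSV promoter fused to a truncated HIV-1 5' LTR drives genomic RNA production, followed by the Ψ packaging signal with a partial gag sequence, the RRE for Rev-dependent export and a cPPT/CTS. A WPRE and a ΔU3 3' LTR followed by an SV40 poly(A) signal lie downstream of the payload. An hPGK promoter is annotated just upstream of the cPPT, but no coding sequence is annotated directly after it.

The payload is driven by the CMV enhancer/promoter and flanked by attB1 and attB2 sites. It encodes the first 137 residues of puromycin N-acetyltransferase fused directly to the N-terminal half of the split NpuDnaE intein; the annotation software matched this segment to a cyanobacterial DnaE homologue. A V5 tag is annotated after attB2, though the record does not say whether it is translated in frame. An EMCV IRES then allows translation of TagBFP2 from the same transcript, so transduced cells fluoresce blue. This partial marker is not expected to confer puromycin resistance by itself. As part of a split selectable marker system, it is presumably meant to be paired with a second vector carrying the complementary C-terminal intein–Puro fragment. Protein trans-splicing would then rebuild the functional enzyme only in cells that received both constructs, allowing one antibiotic to select for double transduction.
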