Addgene plasmid #122800: pAC10080_pLX-Puro(1-137)-NpuDnaE(N)-IRES-TagBFP2
Purpose: Plasmid 80:Lentiviral vector encoding Puro(1-137)-NpuDnaE(N)and TagBFP2
Depositing lab: Albert Cheng. Publication: Split Selectable Markers. Jillette N, Du M, Cheng AW. bioRxiv 452979 10.1101/452979.
Backbone
  Vector backbone: pAC10094_pLX-DEST-IRES-TagBFP2 (Addgene# 122814)
  Vector type: Mammalian Expression, Lentiviral
  Selectable markers: Puro(1-137)-NpuDnaE(N)
Growth in bacteria
  Bacterial resistance: Ampicillin, 100 μg/mL
  Growth temperature: 30°C
  Growth strain: NEB Stable
  Copy number: Unknown
Gene/Insert
  Gene/Insert name: Puro(1-137)-NpuDnaE(N)
  Species: Synthetic
  Cloning method: Gateway Cloning
  Sequencing primers: 5′ CMV-Forward; 3′ IRES-R
Terms and licenses: Academic/Nonprofit Terms; Industry Terms: Not Available to Industry
Depositor comments: Please visit https://www.biorxiv.org/content/10.1101/452979v2 for BioRxiv preprint.
How to cite: pAC10080_pLX-Puro(1-137)-NpuDnaE(N)-IRES-TagBFP2 was a gift from Albert Cheng (Addgene plasmid # 122800)
